>Addgene plasmid #31035 | pTAL4 | depositor full sequence | sequence record 14200 | Author sequence
TCAACGACATCACCTGGTTGCGAGCCTTCTGAAGGACTCCTGTTGATAGATCCAGTAATGACCTCAGAAC
TCCATCTGGATTTGTTCAGAACGCTCGGTTGCCGCCGGGCGTTTTTTATTGGTGAGAATCAGGCGTAATA
CGACTCACTATAGGGCGAATGGAACTGGACGCTCGCCTGTGGTCGCAGGGTGGCTCGTACGAACTTACCG
CGGAGACATATCGATAATCACATAGCTTCAAAATGTTTCTACTCCTTTTTTACTCTTCCAGATTTTCTCG
GACTCCGCGCATCGCCGTACCACTTCAAAACACCCAAGCACAGCATACTAAATTTCCCCTCTTTCTTCCT
CTAGGGTGTCGTTAATTACCCGTACTAAAGGTTTGGAAAAGAAAAAAGAGACCGCCTCGTTTCTTTTTCT
TCGTCGAAAAAGGCAATAAAAATTTTTATCACGTTTCTTTTTCTTGAAAATTTTTTTTTTGATTTTTTTC
TCTTTCGATGACCTCCCATTGATATTTAAGTTAATAAACGGTCTTCAATTTCTCAAGTTTCAGTTTCATT
TTTCTTGTTCTATTACAACTTTTTTTACTTCTTGCTCATTAGAAAGAAAGCATAGCAATCTAATCTAAGT
TTAGATCTAACTCGAGAAAGATATTGTATATATCGTAACAATAGGAGGTTCAACAATGGCTTCCTCCCCT
CCAAAGAAAAAGAGAAAGGTTAGTTGGAAGGACGCAAGTGGTTGGTCTAGAATGCATGCGGATCCCATTC
GTCCGCGCAGGCCAAGTCCTGCCCGCGAGCTTCTGCCCGGACCCCAACCGGATAGGGTTCAGCCGACTGC
AGATCGTGGGGTGTCTGCGCCTGCTGGCAGCCCTCTGGATGGCTTGCCCGCTCGGCGGACGGTGTCCCGG
ACCCGGCTGCCATCTCCCCCTGCGCCCTCACCTGCGTTCTCGGCGGGCAGCTTCAGCGATCTGCTCCGTC
CGTTCGATCCGTCGCTTCTTGATACATCGCTTCTTGATTCGATGCCTGCCGTCGGCACGCCGCATACAGC
GGCTGCCCCAGCAGAGTGGGATGAGGCGCAATCGGCTCTGCGTGCAGCCGATGACCCGCCACCCACCGTG
CGTGTCGCTGTCACTGCCGCGCGGCCGCCGCGCGCCAAGCCGGCCCCGCGACGGCGTGCTGCGCAACCCT
CCGACGCTTCGCCGGCCGCGCAGGTGGATCTACGCACGCTCGGCTACAGTCAGCAGCAGCAAGAGAAGAT
CAAACCGAAGGTGCGTTCGACAGTGGCGCAGCACCACGAGGCACTGGTGGGCCATGGGTTTACACACGCG
CACATCGTTGCGCTCAGCCAACACCCGGCAGCGTTAGGGACCGTCGCTGTCACGTATCAGCACATAATCA
CGGCGTTGCCAGAGGCGACACACGAAGACATCGTTGGCGTCGGCAAACAGTGGTCCGGCGCACGCGCCCT
GGAGGCCTTGCTCACGGATGCGGGGGAGTTGAGAGGTCCGCCGTTACAGTTGGACACAGGCCAACTTGTG
AAGATTGCAAAACGTGGCGGCGTGACCGCAATGGAGGCAGTGCATGCATCGCGCAATGCACTGACGGGTG
CCCCCCTGGAGACGGGCGCCGCTACAGGGCGCGTCCCATTCGCCATTCAGGCTGCGCAACTGTTGGGAAG
GGCGATCGGTGCGGGCCTCTTCGCTATTACGCCAGCTGGCGAAAGGGGGATGTGCTGCAAGGCGATTAAG
TTGGGTAACGCCAGGGTTTTCCCAGTCACGACGTTGTAAAACGACGGCCAGTGAGCGCGCGTAATACGAC
TCACTATAGGGCGAATTGGGTACCGGGCCCCCCCTCGAGGTCCTCCAGCTTTTGTTCCCTTTAGTGAGGG
TTAATTGCGCGCTTGGCGTAATCATGGTCATAGCTGTTTCCTGTGTGAAATTGTTATCCGCTCACAATTC
CACACAACATACGAGCCGGAAGCATAAAGTGTAAAGCCTGGGGTGCCTAATGAGTGAGCTAACTCACATT
AATTGCGTTGCGCTCACTGCCCGCTTTCCACCGGTCGTCTCCAACGACCACCTCGTCGCCTTGGCCTGCC
TCGGCGGACGTCCTGCCATGGATGCAGTGAAAAAGGGATTGCCGCACGCGCCGGAATTGATCAGAAGAGT
CAATCGCCGTATTGGCGAACGCACGTCCCATCGCGTTGCCGACTACGCGCAAGTGGTTCGCGTGCTGGAG
TTTTTCCAGTGCCACTCCCACCCAGCGTACGCATTTGATGAGGCCATGACGCAGTTCGGGATGAGCAGGA
ACGGGTTGGTACAGCTCTTTCGCAGAGTGGGCGTCACCGAACTCGAAGCCCGCGGTGGAACGCTCCCCCC
AGCCTCGCAGCGTTGGGACCGTATCCTCCAGGCATCAGGGATGAAAAGGGCCAAACCGTCCCCTACTTCA
GCTCAAACACCGGATCAGGCGTCTTTGCATGCATTCGCCGATTCGCTGGAGCGTGACCTTGATGCGCCCA
GCCCAATGCACGAGGGAGATCAGACGCGGGCAAGCAGCCGTAAACGGTCCCGATCGGATCGTGCTGTCAC
CGGCCCCTCCGCACAGCAGGCTGTCGAGGTGCGCGTTCCCGAACAGCGCGATGCGCTGCATTTGCCCCTC
AGCTGGAGGGTAAAACGCCCGCGTACCAGGATCTGGGGCGGCCTCCCGGATCCGATATCTAGATCCCAGC
TAGTGAAATCTGAATTGGAAGAGAAGAAATCTGAACTTAGACATAAATTGAAATATGTGCCACATGAATA
TATTGAATTGATTGAAATCGCAAGAAATTCAACTCAGGATAGAATCCTTGAAATGAAGGTGATGGAGTTC
TTTATGAAGGTTTATGGTTATCGTGGTAAACATTTGGGTGGATCAAGGAAACCAGACGGAGCAATTTATA
CTGTCGGATCTCCTATTGATTACGGTGTGATCGTTGATACTAAGGCATATTCAGGAGGTTATAATCTTCC
AATTGGTCAAGCAGATGAAATGCAAAGATATGTCGAAGAGAATCAAACAAGAAACAAGCATATCAACCCT
AATGAATGGTGGAAAGTCTATCCATCTTCAGTAACAGAATTTAAGTTCTTGTTTGTGAGTGGTCATTTCA
AAGGAAACTACAAAGCTCAGCTTACAAGATTGAATCATATCACTAATTGTAATGGAGCTGTTCTTAGTGT
AGAAGAGCTTTTGATTGGTGGAGAAATGATTAAAGCTGGTACATTGACACTTGAGGAAGTGAGAAGGAAA
TTTAATAACGGTGAGATAAACTTTTAATAGGAGCTCGAATTTCCCCGATCGTTCAAACATTTGGCAATAA
AGTTTCTTAAGATTGAATCCTGTTGCCGGTCTTGCGATGATTATCATATAATTTCTGTTGAATTACGTTA
AGCATGTAATAATTAACATGTAATGCATGACGTTATTTATGAGATGGGTTTTTATGATTAGAGTCCCGCA
ATTATACATTTAATACGCGATAGAAAACAAAATATAGCGCGCAAACTAGGATAAATTATCGCGCGCGGTG
TCATCTATGTTACTAGATCGTGGGCCCACATTCCTGTAGAACTCGGTGAGACTTTTGTTCCCTTTAGTGA
GGGTTAATTGTCCAAAAAAAAAGGCTCCAAAAGGAGCCTTTAATTGTTTCGGTTTATGCTTCTCCTTACG
CATCTGTGCGGTATTTCACACCGCATATCGACGGTCGAGGAGAACTTCTAGTATATCCACATACCTAATA
TTATTGCCTTATTAAAAATGGAATCCCAACAATTACATCAAAATCCACATTCTCTTCAAAATCAATTGTC
CTGTACTTCCTTGTTCATGTGTGTTCAAAAACGTTATATTTATAGGATAATTATACTCTATTTCTCAACA
AGTAATTGGTTGTTTGGCCGAGCGGTCTAAGGCGCCTGATTCAAGAAATATCTTGACCGCAGTTAACTGT
GGGAATACTCAGGTATCGTAAGATGCAAGAGTTCGAATCTCTTAGCAACCATTATTTTTTTCCTCAACAT
AACGAGAACACACAGGGGCGCTATCGCACAGAATCAAATTCGATGACTGGAAATTTTTTGTTAATTTCAG
AGGTCGCCTGACGCATATACCTTTTTCAACTGAAAAATTGGGAGAAAAAGGAAAGGTGAGAGGCCGGAAC
CGGCTTTTCATATAGAATAGAGAAGCGTTCATGACTAAATGCTTGCATCACAATACTTGAAGTTGACAAT
ATTATTTAAGGACCTATTGTTTTTTCCAATAGGTGGTTAGCAATCGTCTTACTTTCTAACTTTTCTTACC
TTTTACATTTCAGCAATATATATATATATTTCAAGGATATACCATTCTAATGTCTGCCCCTATGTCTGCC
CCTAAGAAGATCGTCGTTTTGCCAGGTGACCACGTTGGTCAAGAAATCACAGCCGAAGCCATTAAGGTTC
TTAAAGCTATTTCTGATGTTCGTTCCAATGTCAAGTTCGATTTCGAAAATCATTTAATTGGTGGTGCTGC
TATCGATGCTACAGGTGTCCCACTTCCAGATGAGGCGCTGGAAGCCTCCAAGAAGGTTGATGCCGTTTTG
TTAGGTGCTGTGGGTGGTCCTAAATGGGGTACCGGTAGTGTTAGACCTGAACAAGGTTTACTAAAAATCC
GTAAAGAACTTCAATTGTACGCCAACTTAAGACCATGTAACTTTGCATCCGACTCTCTTTTAGACTTATC
TCCAATCAAGCCACAATTTGCTAAAGGTACTGACTTCGTTGTTGTCAGAGAATTAGTGGGAGGTATTTAC
TTTGGTAAGAGAAAGGAAGACGATGGTGATGGTGTCGCTTGGGATAGTGAACAATACACCGTTCCAGAAG
TGCAAAGAATCACAAGAATGGCCGCTTTCATGGCCCTACAACATGAGCCACCATTGCCTATTTGGTCCTT
GGATAAAGCTAATGTTTTGGCCTCTTCAAGATTATGGAGAAAAACTGTGGAGGAAACCATCAAGAACGAA
TTCCCTACATTGAAGGTTCAACATCAATTGATTGATTCTGCCGCCATGATCCTAGTTAAGAACCCAACCC
ACCTAAATGGTATTATAATCACCAGCAACATGTTTGGTGATATCATCTCCGATGAAGCCTCCGTTATCCC
AGGTTCCTTGGGTTTGTTGCCATCTGCGTCCTTGGCCTCTTTGCCAGACAAGAACACCGCATTTGGTTTG
TACGAACCATGCCACGGTTCTGCTCCAGATTTGCCAAAGAATAAGGTTGACCCTATCGCCACTATCTTGT
CTGCTGCAATGATGTTGAAATTGTCATTGAACTTGCCTGAAGAAGGTAAGGCCATTGAAGATGCAGTTAA
AAAGGTTTTGGATGCAGGTATCAGAACTGGTGATTTAGGTGGTTCCAACAGTACCACCGAAGTCGGTGAT
GCTGTCGCCGAAGAAGTTAAGAAAATCCTTGCTTAAAAAGATTCTCTTTTTTTATGATATTTGTACATAA
ACTTTATAAATGAAATTCATAATAGAAACGACACGAAATTACAAAATGGAATATGTTCATAGGGTAGACG
AAACTATATACGCAATCTACATACATTTATCAAGAAGGAGAAAAAGGAGGATAGTAAAGGAATACAGGTA
AGCAAATTGATACTAATGGCTCAACGTGATAAGGAAAAAGAATTGCACTTTAACATTAATATTGACAAGG
AGGAGGGCACCACACAAAAAGTTAGGTGTAACAGAAAATCATGAAACTACGATTCCTAATTTGATATTGG
AGGATTTTCTCTAAAAAAAAAAAAATACAACAAATAAAAAACACTCAATGACCTGACCATTTGATGGGCT
CACCAAGCTCTTAAAACGGGAATTTATGGATCTTAATTAAGACGGATCGCTTGCCTGTAACTTACACGCG
CCTCGTATCTTTTAATGATGGAATAATTTGGGAATTTACTCTGTGTTTATTTATTTTTATGTTTTGTATT
TGGATTTTAGAAAGTAAATAAAGAAGGTAGAAGAGTTACGGAATGAAGAAAAAAAAATAAACAAAGGTTT
AAAAAATTTCAACAAAAAGCGTACTTTACATATATATTTATTAGACAAGAAAAGCAGATTAAATAGATAT
ACATTCGATTAACGATAAGTAAAATGTAAAATCACAGGATTTTCGTGTGTGGTCTTCTACACAGACAAGA
TGAAACAATTCGGCATTAATACCTGAGAGCAGGAAGAGCAAGATAAAAGGTAGTATTTGTTGGCGATCCC
CCTAGAGTCTTTTACATCTTCGGAAAACAAAAACTATTTTTTCTTTAATTTCTTTTTTTACTTTCTATTT
TTAATTTATATATTTATATTAAAAAATTTAAATTATAATTATTTTTATAGCACGTGATGAAAAGCCTTAG
GGTCAGGTGGCACTTTTCGGGGAAATGTGCGATGAACCCCTATTTGTTTATTTTTCTAAATACATTCAAA
TATGTATCCGCTAATGAGACAATAACCCTGATAAATGCTTCAATTATATTGAAAAAGGAAGAGTATGAGT
ATCCAACATTTCCGTGTCGCCCTTATTCCCTTTTTTGCGGCCTTCTGCCTTCCTGTTTTTGCTCACCCAG
AAACGCTGGTGAAAGTAAAAGATGCTGAAGATCAGTTGGGTGCCCGAGTGGGTTACATTGAACTGGATCT
CAACAGCGGCAAAATCTTAGAGAGTTTTCGCCCCGAAGAACGCTTCCCAATGATGAGCACTTTCAAAGTT
CTGCTATGTGGCGCGGTGTTATCCCGTATTGATGCTGGGCAAGAGCAACTCGGTCGCCGCATACACTATT
CTCAGAATGACTTGGTTGAGTATTCACCAGTCACAGAAAAGCATCTTACGGATGGCATGACAGTAAGAGA
ATTATGTAGTGCTGCCATAACCATGAGTGATAACACTGCGGCCAACTTACTTCTGACAACGATTGGAGGA
CCGAAGGAGCTAACCGCTTTTTTGCACAACATGGGGGATCATGTAACTCGCCTTGATCGTTGGGAACCGG
AGCTGAATGAAGCCATACCAAACGACGAGCGTGACACCACGATGCCTGTAGCAATGGCAACAACTCTCCG
CAAACTATTAACTGGCGAACTACTTACTCTTGCTTCACGCCAGCAACTCATTGACTGGATGGAGGCGGAC
AAAGTTGCAGGACCACTTCTGCGCTCGGCACTTCCGGCTGGCTGGTTTATTGCTGATAAATCTGGAGCCG
GTGAGCGTGGGTCTCGCGGTATCATTGCAGCACTGGGGCCAGATGGTAAGCCCTCCCGTATCGTAGTTAT
CTACACGACGGGGAGTCAGGCAACTATGGATGAACGAAATAGACAGATCGCTGAGATAGGTGCCTCACTG
ATTAAGCATTGGTAACTGTCAGACGAAGGGAAATAAATAGTAGCCCGCCTGATGTGCGGGCTTTTTTTTG
GTGGTGGTTACCAGTGTCGCTTAGCTACCGTAGGTCCTCTTAGGCGGTCCGATTAGCGACATAGTCATCA
ATGCCTTGACGGCAAAATCCCTTAACGTGAGTTTTCGTTCCACTGAGCGTCAGACCCCGTAGAAAAGATC
AAAGGATCTTCTTGAGATCCTTTTTTTCTGCGCGTAATCTGCTGCTTGCAAACAAAAAAACCACCGCTAC
CAGCGGTGGTTTGTTTGCCGGATCAAGAGCTACTAACTCTTTTTCCGAAGGTAACTGGCTTCAGCAGAGC
GCAGATACCAAATACTGTTCTTCTAGTGTAGCCGTAGTTAGGCCACCACTTCAAGAACTCTGTAGCACCG
CCTACATACCTCGCTCTGCTAATCCTGTTACCAGTGGCTGCTGCCAGTGGCGATAAGTCGTGTCTTACCG
GGTTGGACTCAAGACGATAGTTACCGGATAAGGCGCAGCGGTCGGGCTGAACGGGGGGTTCGTGCTCACA
GCCCAGCTTGGAGCGAACGACCTACACCGAACTGAGATACCTACAGCGTGAGCTATGAGAAAGCGCCACG
CTTCCCGAAGGGAGAAAGGCGGACAGGTATCCGGTAAGCGGCAGGGTCGGAACAGGAGAGCGCACGAGGG
AGCTTCCAGGGGGAAACGCCTGGTATCTTTATAGTCCTGTCGGGTTTCGCCACCTCTGACTTGAGCGTCG
ATTTTTGTGATGCTCGTCAGGGGGGCGGAGCCTATGGAAAAACGCCAGCAACGCGGCCTTTTTACGGTTC
CTGGCCTTTTGCTGGCCTTTTGCTCACATGTTCTTTCCTGCGTTATCCCCTGATTCTGTGGATAACCGTA
TTACCGCCTTTGAGTGAGCTGATACCGCTCGCCGCAGCCGAACGACCGAGCGCAGCGAGTCAGTGAGCGA
GGAAGCGGAAGAGCGCCCAATACGCAAACCGCCTCTCCCCGCGCGTTGGCCGATTCATTGATGCAGG
Features (pLannotate 1.2.2; 26 found; start..end, strand, type, name):
     35..129     +  terminator     lambda t0 terminator: transcription terminator from phage lambda
    136..154     +  promoter       T7 promoter: promoter for bacteriophage T7 RNA polymerase
    231..629     +  promoter       TEF1 promoter: S. cerevisiae TEF1; promoter for EF-1α
    761..1618    +  CDS            avrXa10 (fragment): AVX10_XANOO - Experimental evidence at protein level: Swiss-Prot protein existence level 1. Avirulence protein. Induces the hypersensitive response (HR)in rice plants carrying the resistance gene Xa10. Activity depends on the presence of the core repeat domains; replacement with repeat domains from other proteins (AvrBs3 of X.euvesicatoria (AC P14727) or AvrXa7 of this organism) does not elicit the HR. Probably acts as a transcription factor in its host plant (rice) to induce plant resistance or disease. From Xanthomonas oryzae pv. oryzae.
   1626..1644    -  rep_origin     f1 ori (fragment): f1 bacteriophage origin of replication; arrow indicates direction of (+) strand synthesis
   1649..1804    -  CDS            lacZα (fragment): LacZα fragment of β-galactosidase; lacZ fragment
   1812..1830    +  promoter       T7 promoter: promoter for bacteriophage T7 RNA polymerase
   1839..1862    -  misc_feature   MCS (fragment): pBluescript multiple cloning site
   1878..1896    -  promoter       T3 promoter: promoter for bacteriophage T3 RNA polymerase
   1941..1957    -  protein_bind   lac operator: The lac repressor binds to the lac operator to inhibit transcription in E. coli. This inhibition can be relieved by adding lactose or isopropyl-β-D-thiogalactopyranoside (IPTG). lac repressor encoded by lacI
   1965..1995    -  promoter       lac promoter: promoter for the E. coli lac operon
   2010..2031    -  protein_bind   CAP binding site: CAP binding activates transcription in the presence of cAMP. E. coli catabolite activator protein
   2070..2714    +  CDS            avrBs3 (fragment): AVRB3_XANEU - Experimental evidence at protein level: Swiss-Prot protein existence level 1. Avirulence protein. Acts as a transcription factor in C.annuum plants. In susceptible plants lacking the Bs3 resistance gene induces expression of a number of genes, including genes homologous to a family of auxin-induced genes, alpha-expansin genes, pectate lyase, anthocyanidin glucoside rhamnosyl transferase and at least one transcription factor, UPA20. Their expression leads to plant hypertrophy in mesophyll cells, probably mainly mediated by UPA20 (PubMed:17962565). In resistant plants induces the h
   2727..3314    +  CDS            fokIR (fragment): T2F1_PLAOK - Also known as rfoKI. Experimental evidence at protein level: Swiss-Prot protein existence level 1. Recognizes the double-stranded sequence 5'-GGATG-3'/3'-CATCC- 5' and cleaves respectively 14 bases after G-1 and 13 bases before C-1. From Planomicrobium okeanokoites (Planococcus okeanokoites) (Flavobacterium okeanokoites).
   3337..3589    +  terminator     NOS terminator: nopaline synthase terminator and poly(A) signal
   3631..3649    -  promoter       T3 promoter: promoter for bacteriophage T3 RNA polymerase
   3651..3693    -  terminator     fd terminator (fragment): central terminator from bacteriophage fd (Otsuka and Kunisawa, 1982)
   3700..3738    -  misc_feature   bom (fragment): basis of mobility region from pBR322
   3768..3845    +  CDS            YO192_YEAST (fragment): Experimental evidence at protein level: Swiss-Prot protein existence level 1. From Saccharomyces cerevisiae (strain ATCC 204508 / S288c) (Baker's yeast).
   3985..4389    +  promoter       LEU2 promoter: S. cerevisiae LEU2
   4402..5496    +  CDS            LEU2: 3-isopropylmalate dehydrogenase, required for leucine biosynthesis; S. cerevisiae LEU2; yeast auxotrophic marker
   5925..6428    -  misc_feature   CEN/ARS: S. cerevisiae CEN6 centromere fused to an autonomously replicating sequence
   6474..6574    +  promoter       AmpR promoter: bla
   6575..7435    +  CDS            AmpR: β-lactamase; bla; confers resistance to ampicillin, carbenicillin, and related antibiotics
   7642..8230    +  rep_origin     ori: high-copy-number ColE1/pMB1/pBR322/pUC origin of replication
   8413..8466    +  CDS            lacI (fragment): lac repressor; lacI; The lac repressor binds to the lac operator to inhibit transcription in E. coli. This inhibition can be relieved by adding lactose or isopropyl-β-D-thiogalactopyranoside (IPTG).
