[The description below was written by a language model from this plasmid's Addgene catalogue record and pLannotate feature annotations shown in this document.]
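Description:
pTAL4 is a yeast–E. coli shuttle plasmid from the Golden Gate TALEN assembly system, built on the pDW1789_Leu backbone and serving as a destination vector for expressing custom TAL effector nucleases in Saccharomyces cerevisiae. In bacteria it replicates at high copy from a ColE1/pUC-type origin and is selected with ampicillin through the bla gene. In yeast it is maintained as a low-copy centromeric plasmid by a CEN6/ARS element and selected by leucine prototrophy through LEU2 under its own promoter. The full depositor sequence is about 8.5 kb, consistent with the stated backbone and insert sizes.

The payload is a TALEN scaffold driven by the constitutive yeast TEF1 promoter and followed by a NOS terminator. The annotated reading frame begins with an N-terminal TAL effector segment (matched to Xanthomonas avrXa10) and resumes with a C-terminal TAL effector segment (matched to avrBs3) that is fused to the FokI cleavage domain. The record also lists an AcV5 epitope tag, although it is not annotated in the feature table. Between the two TAL portions, in reverse orientation, sits a lac promoter/operator–lacZα cassette with pBluescript-derived polylinker remnants. In this type of design such a cassette acts as a placeholder that is displaced when an assembled array of DNA-binding repeats is inserted, which would allow blue/white screening, although the record does not describe that step explicitly. The result is a complete TAL–FokI fusion, which the depositors describe as the homodimer form of the nuclease for expression in yeast. They also caution that the GenBank file distributed with the kit wrongly annotates a D450A mutation in FokI.
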