Addgene plasmid #31035: pTAL4
Depositing lab: Adam Bogdanove & Daniel Voytas. Depositing organization: University of Minnesota. Publication: Efficient design and assembly of custom TALEN and other TAL effector-based constructs for DNA targeting. Cermak T, Doyle EL, Christian M, Wang L, Zhang Y, Schmidt C, Baller JA, Somia NV, Bogdanove AJ, Voytas DF. Nucleic Acids Res. 2011 Jul;39(12):e82. doi: 10.1093/nar/gkr218 PubMed 21493687.
Backbone
  Vector backbone: pDW1789_Leu
  Backbone size w/o insert (bp): 6519
  Selectable markers: LEU2
Growth in bacteria
  Bacterial resistance: Ampicillin, 50 μg/mL
  Growth temperature: 37°C
  Growth strain: DH5alpha
  Growth instructions: DH5a/LB+antibiotics
  Copy number: High Copy
Gene/Insert
  Gene/Insert name: TALEN-FokI nuclease backbone
  Species: Xanthamonas oryzae
  Insert size (bp): 1948
  Tag / fusion protein: FokI nuclease (C terminal on insert); AcV5
  Cloning method: Restriction Enzyme; 5′ cloning site BamHI (not destroyed); 3′ cloning site BamHI (not destroyed)
  Sequencing primers: 5′ TEF_seq (ggtcttcaatttctcaagtttc) TAL_F1 (ttggcgtcggcaaacagtgg); 3′ homodimer_rev (aattcagatttcactagctg) TAL_R2 (ggcgacgaggtggtcgttg
Terms and licenses: Academic/Nonprofit Terms; Industry Terms: Not Available to Industry
Depositor comments: Expression of the TAL-FokI homodimer in yeast. NOTE: The GenBank file associated with this plasmid (accessible from the Golden Gate TALEN kit page) erroneously lists this plasmid as having a D450A codon (A--C) FokI mutation.
How to cite: pTAL4 was a gift from Adam Bogdanove & Daniel Voytas (Addgene plasmid # 31035 ; http://n2t.net/addgene:31035 ; RRID:Addgene_31035)
