>Addgene plasmid #31035 | pTAL4 | addgene partial sequence | sequence record 35542 | 31305 with homodimer_rev (aattcagatttcactagctg)
GCTGTTCGGGAACGCGCACCTCGACAGCCTGCTGTGCGGAGGGGCCGGTGACAGCACGATCCGATCGGGA
CCGTTTACGGCTGCTTGCCCGCGTCTGATCTCCCTCGTGCATTGGGCTGGGCGCATCAAGGTCACGCTCC
AGCGAATCGGCGAATGCATGCAAAGACGCCTGATCCGGTGTTTGAGCTGAAGTAGGGGACGGTTTGGCCC
TTTTCATCCCTGATGCCTGGAGGATACGGTCCCAACGCTGCGAGGCTGGGGGGAGCGTTCCACCGCGGGC
TTCGAGTTCGGTGACGCCCACTCTGCGAAAGAGCTGTACCAACCCGTTCCTGCTCATCCCGAACTGCGTC
ATGGCCTCATCAAATGCGTACGCTGGGTGGGAGTGGCACTGGAAAAACTCCAGCACGCGAACCACTTGCG
CGTAGTCGGCAACGCGATGGGACGTGCGTTCGCCAATACGGCGATTGACTCTTCTGATCAATTCCGGCGC
GTGCGGCAATCCCTTTTTCACTGCATCCATGGCAGGACGTCCGCCGAGGCA
