>Addgene plasmid #31035 | pTAL4 | addgene partial sequence | sequence record 35543 | 31305 with TEF_seq (ggtcttcaatttctcaagtttc)
ACTCGAGAAAGATATTGTATATATCGTAACAATAGGAGGTTCAACAATGGCTTCCTCCCCTCCAAAGAAA
AAGAGAAAGGTTAGTTGGAAGGACGCAAGTGGTTGGTCTAGAATGCATGCGGATCCCATTCGTCCGCGCA
GGCCAAGTCCTGCCCGCGAGCTTCTGCCCGGACCCCAACCGGATAGGGTTCAGCCGACTGCAGATCGTGG
GGTGTCTGCGCCTGCTGGCAGCCCTCTGGATGGCTTGCCCGCTCGGCGGACGGTGTCCCGGACCCGGCTG
CCATCTCCCCCTGCGCCCTCACCTGCGTTCTCGGCGGGCAGCTTCAGCGATCTGCTCCGTCCGTTCGATC
CGTCGCTTCTTGATACATCGCTTCTTGATTCGATGCCTGCCGTCGGCACGCCGCATACAGCGGCTGCCCC
AGCAGAGTGGGATGAGGCGCAATCGGCTCTGCGTGCAGCCGATGACCCGCCACCCACCGTGCGTGTCGCT
GTCACTGCCGCGCGGCCGCCGCGCGCCAAGCCGGCCCCGCGACGGCGTGCTGCGCAACCCTCCGACGCTT
CGCCGGCCGCGCAGGTGGATCTACGCACGCTCGGCTACAGTCAGCAGCAGCAAG
