>Addgene plasmid #31035 | pTAL4 | addgene partial sequence | sequence record 35544 | 31305 with TAL_R2 (ggcgacgaggtggtcgttg)
GCTTCCGGCTCGTATGTTGTGTGGAATTGTGAGCGGATAACAATTTCACACAGGAAACAGCTATGACCAT
GATTACGCCAAGCGCGCAATTAACCCTCACTAAAGGGAACAAAAGCTGGAGGACCTCGAGGGGGGGCCCG
GTACCCAATTCGCCCTATAGTGAGTCGTATTACGCGCGCTCACTGGCCGTCGTTTTACAACGTCGTGACT
GGGAAAACCCTGGCGTTACCCAACTTAATCGCCTTGCAGCACATCCCCCTTTCGCCAGCTGGCGTAATAN
CGAAGAGGCCCGCACCGATCGCCCTTCCCAACAGTTGCGCAGCCTGAATGGCGAATGGGACGCGCCCTGT
AGCGGCGCCCGTCTCCAGGGGGGCACCCGTCAGTGCATTGCGCGATGCATGCACTGCCTCCATTGCGGTC
ACGCCGCCACGTTTTGCAATCTTCACAAGTTGGCCTGTGTCCAACTGTAACGGCGGACCTCTCAACTCCC
CCGCATCCGTGAGCAAGGCCTCCAGGGCGCGTGCGCCGGACCACTGTTTGCCGACGCCAACGATGTCTTC
GTGTGTCGCCTCTGGCAACGCCGTGATTATGTGCTGATACGTGACAGCGACGGTCCCTAACGCTGCCGGG
TGTTGGCT
