>Addgene plasmid #31035 | pTAL4 | addgene partial sequence | sequence record 35545 | 31035 with TAL_F1 (ttggcgtcggcaaacagtgg)
GGAGTTGAGAGGTCCGCCGTTACAGTTGGACACAGGCCAACTTGTGAAGATTGCAAAACGTGGCGGCGTG
ACCGCAATGGAGGCAGTGCATGCATCGCGCAATGCACTGACGGGTGCCCCCCTGGAGACGGGCGCCGCTA
CAGGGCGCGTCCCATTCGCCATTCAGGCTGCGCAACTGTTGGGAAGGGCGATCGGTGCGGGCCTCTTCGC
TATTACGCCAGCTGGCGAAAGGGGGATGTGCTGCAAGGCGATTAAGTTGGGTAACGCCAGGGTTTTCCCA
GTCACGACGTTGTAAAACGACGGCCAGTGAGCGCGCGTAATACGACTCACTATAGGGCGAATTGGGTACC
GGGCCCCCCCTCGAGGTCCTCCAGCTTTTGTTCCCTTTAGTGAGGGTTAATTGCGCGCTTGGCGTAATCA
TGGTCATAGCTGTTTCCTGTGTGAAATTGTTATCCGCTCACAATTCCACACAACATACGAGCCGGAAGCA
TAAAGTGTAAAGCCTGGGGTGCCTAATGAGTGAGCTAACTCACATTAATTGCGTTGCGCTCACTGCCCGC
TTTCCACCGGTCGTCTCCAACGACCACCTCGTCGCCTTGGCCTGCCTCGGCGGACGTCCTGCCATGGATG
CAGTGAAAAAGGGATTGCCGCACGCGCCGGAATTGATCAGAAGAGTCAATCGCCGTATTGGCGAACGCAC
GTCCCATCGCGTTGCCGACTACGCGCAAGTGGTTCGCGTGCTGGAGTTTTTCCAGTGCCACTCCCACCCA
GCGTACGCATTTGATGAGGCCATGACGCAGTTCGGGATGAGCAGGAACGGGTTGGTACAGCTCTTTCGCA
GAGTGGGCGTCACCGAACTCGAAGCCCGCGGTGGAACGCTCCCCCCAG
