>Addgene plasmid #31035 | pTAL4 | addgene partial sequence | sequence record 76670 | LEU2-R 5'-accggtaccccatttaggac-3'
TAACAAAACGGCATCAGCCTTCTTGGAGGCTTCCAGCGCCTCATCTGGAAGTGGAACACCTGTAGCATCG
ATAGCAGCACCACCAATTAAATGATTTTCGAAATCGAACTTGACATTGGAACGAACATCAGAAATAGCTT
TAAGAACCTTAATGGCTTCGGCTGTGATTTCTTGACCAACGTGGTCACCTGGCAAAACGACGATCTTCTT
AGGGGCAGACATTAGAATGGTATATCCTTGAAATATATATATATATATTGCTGAAATGTAAAAGGTAAGA
AAAGTTAGAAAGTAAGACGATTGCTAACCACCTATTGGAAAAAACAATAGGTCCTTAAATAATATTGTCA
ACTTCAAGTATTGTGATGCAAGCATTTAGTCATGAACGCTTCTCTATTCTATATGAAAAGCCGGTTCCGG
CGCTCTCACCTTTCCTTTTTCTCCCAATTTTTCAGTTGAAAAAGGTATATGCGTCAGGCGACCTCTGAAA
TTAACAAAAAATTTCCAGTCATCGAATTTGATTCTGTGCGATAGCGCCCCTGTGTGTTCTCGTTATGTTG
AGGAAAAAAATAATGGTTGCTAAGAGATTCGAACTCTTGCATCTTACGATACCTGAGTATTCCCACAGTT
AACTGCGGTCAAGATATTTCTTGAATCAGGCGCCTTAGACCGCTCGGCCAAACAACCAATTACTTGTTGA
GAAATAGAGTATAATTATCCTATAAATATAACGTTTTTGAACACACATGAACAAGGAAGTACAGGACAAT
TGATTTTGAAGAGAATGTGGATTTTGATGTAATTGTTGGGATTCCATTTTTAATAAGGCAATAATATTAG
GTATGTAGATATACTAGAAGTTCTCCTCGACCGGTCGATATGCGGTGTGAAATACCGCACAGATGCGTAA
GGAGAAGCATAAACCGAAACAATTAAAGGCTCCTTTTGGAGCCTTTTTTTTTGGACAATTAACCCTCACT
AAAGGGAACAAAAGTCTC
